>Addgene plasmid #100712 | B52 + CHEK2 sgSTOP | addgene full sequence | sequence record 193017 | Addgene NGS Result
GACGTCGCTAGCTGTACAAAAAAGCAGGCTTTAAAGGAACCAATTCAGTCGACTGGATCCGGTACCAAGG
TCGGGCAGGAAGAGGGCCTATTTCCCATGATTCCTTCATATTTGCATATACGATACAAGGCTGTTAGAGA
GATAATTAGAATTAATTTGACTGTAAACACAAAGATATTAGTACAAAATACGTGACGTAGAAAGTAATAA
TTTCTTGGGTAGTTTGCAGTTTTAAAATTATGTTTTAAAATGGACTATCATATGCTTACCGTAACTTGAA
AGTATTTCGATTTCTTGGCTTTATATATCTTGTGGAAAGGACGAAACACCGAGACGATTAATGCGTCTCG
TTTTAGAGCTAGAAATAGCAAGTTAAAATAAGGCTAGTCCGTTATCAACTTGAAAAAGTGGCACCGAGTC
GGTGCTTTTTTTAAGCTTGAGGGCCTATTTCCCATGATTCCTTCATATTTGCATATACGATACAAGGCTG
TTAGAGAGATAATTGGAATTAATTTGACTGTAAACACAAAGATATTAGTACAAAATACGTGACGTAGAAA
GTAATAATTTCTTGGGTAGTTTGCAGTTTTAAAATTATGTTTTAAAATGGACTATCATATGCTTACCGTA
ACTTGAAAGTATTTCGATTTCTTGGCTTTATATATCTTGTGGAAAGGACGAAACACCGGGCCCATAATCG
AGCCCAGGGTTTTAGAGCTAGAAATAGCAAGTTAAAATAAGGCTAGTCCGTTATCAACTTGAAAAAGTGG
CACCGAGTCGGTGCTTTTTTTCTAGAGAATTCCTCGAGGTACCTCTCTACATATGACATGTGAGCAAAAG
GCCAGCAAAAGGCCAGGAACCGTAAAAAGGCCGCGTTGCTGGCGTTTTTCCATAGGCTCCGCCCCCCTGA
CGAGCATCACAAAAATCGACGCTCAAGTCAGAGGTGGCGAAACCCGACAGGACTATAAAGATACCAGGCG
TTTCCCCCTGGAAGCTCCCTCGTGCGCTCTCCTGTTCCGACCCTGCCGCTTACCGGATACCTGTCCGCCT
TTCTCCCTTCGGGAAGCGTGGCGCTTTCTCATAGCTCACGCTGTAGGTATCTCAGTTCGGTGTAGGTCGT
TCGCTCCAAGCTGGGCTGTGTGCACGAACCCCCCGTTCAGCCCGACCGCTGCGCCTTATCCGGTAACTAT
CGTCTTGAGTCCAACCCGGTAAGACACGACTTATCGCCACTGGCAGCAGCCACTGGTAACAGGATTAGCA
GAGCGAGGTATGTAGGCGGTGCTACAGAGTTCTTGAAGTGGTGGCCTAACTACGGCTACACTAGAAGAAC
AGTATTTGGTATCTGCGCTCTGCTGAAGCCAGTTACCTTCGGAAAAAGAGTTGGTAGCTCTTGATCCGGC
AAACAAACCACCGCTGGTAGCGGTGGTTTTTTTGTTTGCAAGCAGCAGATTACGCGCAGAAAAAAAGGAT
CTCAAGAAGATCCTTTGATCTTTTCTACGGGGTCTGACGCTCAGTGGAACGAAAACTCACGTTAAGGGAT
TTTGGTCATGAGATTATCAAAAAGGATCTTCACCTAGATCCTTTTAAATTAAAAATGAAGTTTTAAATCA
ATCTAAAGTATATATGAGTAAACTTGGTCTGACAGTTACCAATGCTTAATCAGTGAGGCACCTATCTCAG
CGATCTGTCTATTTCGTTCATCCATAGTTGCCTGACTCCCCGTCGTGTAGATAACTACGATACGGGAGGG
CTTACCATCTGGCCCCAGTGCTGCAATGATACCGCGAGACCCACGCTCACCGGCTCCAGATTTATCAGCA
ATAAACCAGCCAGCCGGAAGGGCCGAGCGCAGAAGTGGTCCTGCAACTTTATCCGCCTCCATCCAGTCTA
TTAATTGTTGCCGGGAAGCTAGAGTAAGTAGTTCGCCAGTTAATAGTTTGCGCAACGTTGTTGCCATTGC
TACAGGCATCGTGGTGTCACGCTCGTCGTTTGGTATGGCTTCATTCAGCTCCGGTTCCCAACGATCAAGG
CGAGTTACATGATCCCCCATGTTGTGCAAAAAAGCGGTTAGCTCCTTCGGTCCTCCGATCGTTGTCAGAA
GTAAGTTGGCCGCAGTGTTATCACTCATGGTTATGGCAGCACTGCATAATTCTCTTACTGTCATGCCATC
CGTAAGATGCTTTTCTGTGACTGGTGAGTACTCAACCAAGTCATTCTGAGAATAGTGTATGCGGCGACCG
AGTTGCTCTTGCCCGGCGTCAATACGGGATAATACCGCGCCACATAGCAGAACTTTAAAAGTGCTCATCA
TTGGAAAACGTTCTTCGGGGCGAAAACTCTCAAGGATCTTACCGCTGTTGAGATCCAGTTCGATGTAACC
CACTCGTGCACCCAACTGATCTTCAGCATCTTTTACTTTCACCAGCGTTTCTGGGTGAGCAAAAACAGGA
AGGCAAAATGCCGCAAAAAAGGGAATAAGGGCGACACGGAAATGTTGAATACTCATACTCTTCCTTTTTC
AATATTATTGAAGCATTTATCAGGGTTATTGTCTCATGAGCGGATACATATTTGAATGTATTTAGAAAAA
TAAACAAATAGGGGTTCCGCGCACATTTCCCCGAAAAGTGCCACCT
Features (pLannotate 1.2.2; 8 found; start..end, strand, type, name):
     13..30      +  protein_bind   attB1 (fragment): mutant version of attB; recombination site for the Gateway® BP reaction BP Clonase™
     82..322     +  promoter       U6 promoter: RNA polymerase III promoter for human U6 snRNA
    350..425     +  misc_RNA       gRNA scaffold: guide RNA scaffold for the Streptococcus pyogenes CRISPR/Cas9 system
    439..679     +  promoter       U6 promoter: RNA polymerase III promoter for human U6 snRNA
    709..784     +  misc_RNA       gRNA scaffold: guide RNA scaffold for the Streptococcus pyogenes CRISPR/Cas9 system
    887..1475    -  rep_origin     ori: high-copy-number ColE1/pMB1/pBR322/pUC origin of replication
   1646..2506    -  CDS            AmpR: β-lactamase; bla; confers resistance to ampicillin, carbenicillin, and related antibiotics
   2507..2611    -  promoter       AmpR promoter: bla
