[The description below was written by a language model from this plasmid's Addgene catalogue record and pLannotate feature annotations shown in this document.]
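Description:
B52 + CHEK2 sgSTOP is a compact (about 2.6 kb) mammalian CRISPR guide-expression plasmid built on the B52 dual-sgRNA backbone. It is propagated in E. coli through a high-copy ColE1/pUC-type origin and selected with ampicillin via the β-lactamase gene driven by its native bla promoter. The plasmid carries no mammalian selection marker, reporter or Cas9/base editor coding sequence in the annotated features, so the editing enzyme must be supplied from a separate construct.

The payload consists of two tandem guide RNA cassettes in the same orientation, each made up of a human U6 RNA polymerase III promoter followed by the Streptococcus pyogenes Cas9 gRNA scaffold. One cassette holds a 20-nt spacer directed against human CHEK2 (the checkpoint kinase CHK2), inserted at BbsI sites that were destroyed during cloning. The other cassette is left empty and accepts a second spacer through BsmBI sites, allowing two guides to be expressed from one plasmid. The feature table does not indicate which of the two positions holds the CHEK2 guide. A short attB1 fragment annotated upstream of the first U6 promoter appears to be a remnant of the backbone's construction.

The "sgSTOP" designation refers to guides designed for use with a CRISPR base editor, which disrupts a gene by converting a coding codon into a premature stop codon rather than by making a double-strand break. This plasmid is therefore used to knock out CHEK2 in human cells by base editing, alone or in combination with a second user-defined target.
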