Addgene plasmid #100712: B52 + CHEK2 sgSTOP
Purpose: B52 plasmid expressing CHEK2 sgSTOP (cloned in BbsI site) and containing an empty sgRNA-expression cassette (use BsmBI for cloning)
Depositing lab: Alberto Ciccia. Depositing organization: Columbia University. Publication: CRISPR-Mediated Base Editing Enables Efficient Disruption of Eukaryotic Genes through Induction of STOP Codons. Billon P, Bryant EE, Joseph SA, Nambiar TS, Hayward SB, Rothstein R, Ciccia A. Mol Cell. 2017 Sep 4. pii: S1097-2765(17)30605-6. doi: 10.1016/j.molcel.2017.08.008. PubMed 28890334.
Backbone
  Vector backbone: B52 plasmid expressing CHEK2 sgSTOP and containing an empty sgRNA-expression cassette
  Total vector size (bp): 2636
  Vector type: Mammalian Expression, CRISPR
Growth in bacteria
  Bacterial resistance: Ampicillin, 100 μg/mL
  Growth temperature: 37°C
  Growth strain: DH5alpha
  Copy number: Unknown
Gene/Insert
  Gene/Insert name: sgSTOP targeting CHEK2 (cloned using BbsI)
  gRNA/shRNA sequence: sgSTOP CHEK2: GGCCCATAATCGAGCCCAGG
  Species: H. sapiens (human)
  Entrez Gene: CHEK2 (a.k.a. CDS1, CHK2, HuCds1, LFS2, PP1425, RAD53, TPDS4, hCds1)
  Cloning method: Restriction Enzyme; 5′ cloning site BbsI (destroyed during cloning); 3′ cloning site BbsI (destroyed during cloning)
  Sequencing primers: 5′ GAGGTACCTCGAGGAATTCTCTAGA
Terms and licenses: Academic/Nonprofit Terms; Industry Terms: Not Available to Industry
How to cite: B52 + CHEK2 sgSTOP was a gift from Alberto Ciccia (Addgene plasmid # 100712 ; http://n2t.net/addgene:100712 ; RRID:Addgene_100712)
