>Addgene plasmid #100712 | B52 + CHEK2 sgSTOP | depositor partial sequence | sequence record 190296 | Sequenced using GAGGTACCTCGAGGAATTCTCTAGA
NNAGTCTGACTCGCGTGCACTTTTTCAGTTGATAACGGACTAGCCTTATTTTAACTTGCTATTTCTAGCT
CTAAAACCCTGGGCTCGATTATGGGCCCGGTGTTTCGTCCTTTCCACAAGATATATAAAGCCAAGAAATC
GAAATACTTTCAAGTTACGGTAAGCATATGATAGTCCATTTTAAAACATAATTTTAAAACTGCAAACTAC
CCAAGAAATTATTACTTTCTACGTCACGTATTTTGTACTAATATCTTTGTGTTTACAGTCAAATTAATTC
CAATTATCTCTCTAACAGCCTTGTATCGTATATGCAAATATGAAGGAATCATGGGAAATAGGCCCTCAAG
CTTAAAAAAAGCACCGACTCGGTGCCACTTTTTCAAGTTGATAACGGACTAGCCTTATTTTAACTTGCTA
TTTCTAGCTCTAAAACGAGACGCATTAATCGTCTCGGTGTTTCGTCCTTTCCACAAGATATATAAAGCCA
AGAAATCGAAATACTTTCAAGTTACGGTAAGCATATGATAGTCCATTTTAAAACATAATTTTAAAACTGC
AAACTACCCAAGAAATTATTACTTTCTACGTCACGTATTTTGTACTAATATCTTTGTGTTTACAGTCAAA
TTAATTCTAATTATCTCTCTAACAGCCTTGTATCGTATATGCAAATATGAAGGAATCATGGGAAATAGGC
CCTCTTCCTGCCCGACCTTGGTACCGGATCCAGTCGACTGAATTGGTTCCTTTAAAGCCTGCTTTTTTGT
ACAGCTAGCGACGTCAGGTGGCACTTTTCGGGGAAATGTGCGCGGAACCCCTATTTGTTTATTTTTCTAA
ATACATTCAAATATGTATCCGCTCATGAGACAATAACCCTGATAAATGCTTCAATAATATTGAAAAAGGA
AGAGTATGAGTATTCAACATTTCCGTGTCGCCTTATTCCCTTTTTGCGGCATTTTGCCTTCCTGTTTTGC
TCACCCAGAAACGCTGGTGAAAGTAAAGATGCTGAAGATCAGTTGGGTGCACGAGTGGGTTACATCGAAC
TGATCTCAACAGCGGTAGATCTTGAGAGTTTCGCCCCGAGACGTTTTCAATGATGAGCACTTTAAGTCTG
CTATGTGGCGCGGTATATCCGTATGACGCCGGCAGAGCACTCGGTCGCGCAAACTATTCTCAAATGACTG
TGAGTACTCACAGTCCGAAAAGCATCTACGGATGCATGAACGAAGGAATATATGCA
